Addgene plasmid #179735: TtEnd_H280A_pEHISTEV
Purpose: TtEnd_H280A_pEHISTEV is a mutant form of TtEnd5A_pEHISTEV vector. It expresess mutated TtEnd5A in which His280 has been mutated with Ala280.
Depositing lab: James Naismith. Depositing organization: University of Oxford. Publication: Structural and functional snapshots of a broad-specificity endoglucanase from Thermogutta terrifontis for biomass saccharification. Hussain N, Mikolajek H, Harrison PJ, Paterson N, Akhtar MW, Sadaf S, Naismith JH. Arch Biochem Biophys. 2025 Feb;764:110274. doi: 10.1016/j.abb.2024.110274. Epub 2024 Dec 17. PubMed 39701201.
Backbone
  Vector backbone: pEHISTEV vector
  Backbone manufacturer: BSRC, St Andrews
  Backbone size w/o insert (bp): 5363
  Vector type: Bacterial Expression
Growth in bacteria
  Bacterial resistance: Kanamycin, 50 μg/mL
  Growth temperature: 37°C
  Growth strain: DH5alpha
  Copy number: High Copy
Gene/Insert
  Gene/Insert name: TtEnd5A (alt name: TtCel5A)
  Species: Thermogutta terrifontis R1
  Insert size (bp): 1539
  Mutation: His280 has been mutated to Ala280.
  GenBank ID: CP018477.1
  Promoter: T7
  Tag / fusion protein: 6xHis (N terminal on backbone)
  Cloning method: Restriction Enzyme; 5′ cloning site NcoI (not destroyed); 3′ cloning site XhoI (not destroyed)
  Sequencing primers: 5′ T7 promoter; 3′ T7 terminator
Terms and licenses: Academic/Nonprofit Terms; Industry Terms: Not Available to Industry
How to cite: TtEnd_H280A_pEHISTEV was a gift from James Naismith (Addgene plasmid # 179735 ; http://n2t.net/addgene:179735 ; RRID:Addgene_179735)
