[The description below was written by a language model from this plasmid's Addgene catalogue record and pLannotate feature annotations shown in this document.]
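Description:
TtEnd_H280A_pEHISTEV is a bacterial expression plasmid built on the pEHISTEV backbone, a pET-style T7 vector. It carries the TtEnd5A (also called TtCel5A) endoglucanase gene from Thermogutta terrifontis R1 with a single substitution, His280 to Ala. The sequenced record is 6,860 nt, consistent with a roughly 1.5 kb insert cloned between NcoI and XhoI in a backbone of about 5.4 kb. The plasmid is propagated in E. coli under kanamycin selection (aph(3')-Ia). It replicates from a ColE1/pMB1-type origin, and the adjacent bom and rop elements are also annotated, although the catalogue lists the plasmid as high copy. An f1 origin is present as well. Short hits to tetracycline-resistance fragments, an AmpR promoter fragment and a trpC terminator fragment within the insert region look like backbone remnants or chance annotation matches rather than functional parts.

Expression is driven by a T7 promoter followed by a lac operator and the phage T7 gene 10 ribosome binding site. A plasmid-borne lacI gene supplies repressor, so transcription is held off until IPTG is added in a host that supplies T7 RNA polymerase. The open reading frame starts with a backbone-encoded N-terminal His tag followed by a TEV protease site, which allows metal-affinity purification and later removal of the tag. A second His-tag sequence is annotated downstream of the insert, just before the T7 terminator. The record does not say whether it is translated, since that depends on whether the insert keeps its stop codon. This plasmid is the point-mutant counterpart of the wild-type TtEnd5A_pEHISTEV construct. It is used to produce recombinant variant enzyme for structural and functional comparison in studies of this broad-specificity endoglucanase for biomass saccharification. The record does not state the specific role of His280.
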