Features (pLannotate 1.2.2; 21 found; start..end, strand, type, name):
     54..509     +  rep_origin     f1 ori (sequence partly withheld): f1 bacteriophage origin of replication; arrow indicates direction of (+) strand synthesis
    535..592     +  promoter       AmpR promoter (fragment): bla
    601..1416    -  CDS            KanR: aminoglycoside phosphotransferase; aph(3')-Ia; confers resistance to kanamycin in bacteria or G418 (Geneticin®) in eukaryotes
   1538..2126    +  rep_origin     ori: high-copy-number ColE1/pMB1/pBR322/pUC origin of replication
   2312..2451    -  misc_feature   bom: basis of mobility region from pBR322
   2553..2744    -  CDS            rop: Rop protein, which maintains plasmids at low copy number; rop
   2761..3141    +  CDS            YPB1_ECOLX: Protein predicted: Swiss-Prot protein existence level 4. From Escherichia coli.
   3213..3504    -  CDS            TcR (fragment): tetracycline efflux protein; tet; confers resistance to tetracycline
   3519..3540    -  protein_bind   CAP binding site: CAP binding activates transcription in the presence of cAMP. E. coli catabolite activator protein
   3553..4635    -  CDS            lacI: lac repressor; lacI; The lac repressor binds to the lac operator to inhibit transcription in E. coli. This inhibition can be relieved by adding lactose or isopropyl-β-D-thiogalactopyranoside (IPTG).
   4636..4713    -  promoter       lacI promoter: lacI
   4721..5000    -  CDS            TcR (fragment): tetracycline efflux protein; tet; confers resistance to tetracycline
   5026..5044    +  promoter       T7 promoter: promoter for bacteriophage T7 RNA polymerase
   5045..5069    +  protein_bind   lac operator: The lac repressor binds to the lac operator to inhibit transcription in E. coli. This inhibition can be relieved by adding lactose or isopropyl-β-D-thiogalactopyranoside (IPTG). lac repressor encoded by lacI
   5084..5106    +  RBS            RBS: efficient ribosome binding site from bacteriophage T7 gene 10 (Olins and Rangwala, 1989)
   5124..5143    +  CDS            8xHis (fragment): 8xHis affinity tag
   5165..5185    +  CDS            TEV site: tobacco etch virus (TEV) protease recognition and cleavage site
   6216..6232    -  terminator     trpC terminator (fragment): trpC; transcription terminator from the Aspergillus nidulans trpC gene
   6746..6763    +  CDS            9xHis (fragment): 9xHis affinity tag
   6773..6822    +  CDS            SET1 (fragment): solubility-enhancement tag derived from T7 phage gene 10B
   6830..17      +  terminator     T7 terminator (across the origin): transcription terminator for bacteriophage T7 RNA polymerase
>Addgene plasmid #179735 | TtEnd_H280A_pEHISTEV | addgene full sequence | sequence record 360163 | Addgene NGS Result
TCTTGAGGGGTTTTTTGCTGAAAGGAGGAACTATATCCGGATTGGCGAATGGG
[124 nt withheld, positions 54-177]
C
[91 nt withheld, positions 179-269]
A
[49 nt withheld, positions 271-319]
CCTTTGACGTTGGAGTCCACGTKCTTT
[37 nt withheld, positions 347-383]
ACCCTATCTCGGTCTATTCTTTTGATTTATAAGGGATTTTGCCGATTTCGGCCTATTGGTTAAAAAATGA
GCTGATTTAACAAAAATTTAACGCGAATTTTAACAAAATATTAACGCTTACAATTTAGGTGGCACTTTTC
GGGGAAATGTGCGCGGAACCCCTATTTGTTTATTTTTCTAAATACATTCAAATATGTATCCGCTCATGAA
TTAATTCTTAGAAAAACTCATCGAGCATCAAATGAAACTGCAATTTATTCATATCAGGATTATCAATACC
ATATTTTTGAAAAAGCCGTTTCTGTAATGAAGGAGAAAACTCACCGAGGCAGTTCCATAGGATGGCAAGA
TCCTGGTATCGGTCTGCGATTCCGACTCGTCCAACATCAATACAACCTATTAATTTCCCCTCGTCAAAAA
TAAGGTTATCAAGTGAGAAATCACCATGAGTGACGACTGAATCCGGTGAGAATGGCAAAAGTTTATGCAT
TTCTTTCCAGACTTGTTCAACAGGCCAGCCATTACGCTCGTCATCAAAATCACTCGCATCAACCAAACCG
TTATTCATTCGTGATTGCGCCTGAGCGAGACGAAATACGCGATCGCTGTTAAAAGGACAATTACAAACAG
GAATCGAATGCAACCGGCGCAGGAACACTGCCAGCGCATCAACAATATTTTCACCTGAATCAGGATATTC
TTCTAATACCTGGAATGCTGTTTTCCCGGGGATCGCAGTGGTGAGTAACCATGCATCATCAGGAGTACGG
ATAAAATGCTTGATGGTCGGAAGAGGCATAAATTCCGTCAGCCAGTTTAGTCTGACCATCTCATCTGTAA
CATCATTGGCAACGCTACCTTTGCCATGTTTCAGAAACAACTCTGGCGCATCGGGCTTCCCATACAATCG
ATAGATTGTCGCACCTGATTGCCCGACATTATCGCGAGCCCATTTATACCCATATAAATCAGCATCCATG
TTGGAATTTAATCGCGGCCTAGAGCAAGACGTTTCCCGTTGAATATGGCTCATAACACCCCTTGTATTAC
TGTTTATGTAAGCAGACAGTTTTATTGTTCATGACCAAAATCCCTTAACGTGAGTTTTCGTTCCACTGAG
CGTCAGACCCCGTAGAAAAGATCAAAGGATCTTCTTGAGATCCTTTTTTTCTGCGCGTAATCTGCTGCTT
GCAAACAAAAAAACCACCGCTACCAGCGGTGGTTTGTTTGCCGGATCAAGAGCTACCAACTCTTTTTCCG
AAGGTAACTGGCTTCAGCAGAGCGCAGATACCAAATACTGTCCTTCTAGTGTAGCCGTAGTTAGGCCACC
ACTTCAAGAACTCTGTAGCACCGCCTACATACCTCGCTCTGCTAATCCTGTTACCAGTGGCTGCTGCCAG
TGGCGATAAGTCGTGTCTTACCGGGTTGGACTCAAGACGATAGTTACCGGATAAGGCGCAGCGGTCGGGC
TGAACGGGGGGTTCGTGCACACAGCCCAGCTTGGAGCGAACGACCTACACCGAACTGAGATACCTACAGC
GTGAGCTATGAGAAAGCGCCACGCTTCCCGAAGGGAGAAAGGCGGACAGGTATCCGGTAAGCGGCAGGGT
CGGAACAGGAGAGCGCACGAGGGAGCTTCCAGGGGGAAACGCCTGGTATCTTTATAGTCCTGTCGGGTTT
CGCCACCTCTGACTTGAGCGTCGATTTTTGTGATGCTCGTCAGGGGGGCGGAGCCTATGGAAAAACGCCA
GCAACGCGGCCTTTTTACGGTTCCTGGCCTTTTGCTGGCCTTTTGCTCACATGTTCTTTCCTGCGTTATC
CCCTGATTCTGTGGATAACCGTATTACCGCCTTTGAGTGAGCTGATACCGCTCGCCGCAGCCGAACGACC
GAGCGCAGCGAGTCAGTGAGCGAGGAAGCGGAAGAGCGCCTGATGCGGTATTTTCTCCTTACGCATCTGT
GCGGTATTTCACACCGCAATGGTGCACTCTCAGTACAATCTGCTCTGATGCCGCATAGTTAAGCCAGTAT
ACACTCCGCTATCGCTACGTGACTGGGTCATGGCTGCGCCCCGACACCCGCCAACACCCGCTGACGCGCC
CTGACGGGCTTGTCTGCTCCCGGCATCCGCTTACAGACAAGCTGTGACCGTCTCCGGGAGCTGCATGTGT
CAGAGGTTTTCACCGTCATCACCGAAACGCGCGAGGCAGCTGCGGTAAAGCTCATCAGCGTGGTCGTGAA
GCGATTCACAGATGTCTGCCTGTTCATCCGCGTCCAGCTCGTTGAGTTTCTCCAGAAGCGTTAATGTCTG
GCTTCTGATAAAGCGGGCCATGTTAAGGGCGGTTTTTTCCTGTTTGGTCACTGATGCCTCCGTGTAAGGG
GGATTTCTGTTCATGGGGGTAATGATACCGATGAAACGAGAGAGGATGCTCACGATACGGGTTACTGATG
ATGAACATGCCCGGTTACTGGAACGTTGTGAGGGTAAACAACTGGCGGTATGGATGCGGCGGGACCAGAG
AAAAATCACTCAGGGTCAATGCCAGCGCTTCGTTAATACAGATGTAGGTGTTCCACAGGGTAGCCAGCAG
CATCCTGCGATGCAGATCCGGAACATAATGGTGCAGGGCGCTGACTTCCGCGTTTCCAGACTTTACGAAA
CACGGAAACCGAAGACCATTCATGTTGTTGCTCAGGTCGCAGACGTTTTGCAGCAGCAGTCGCTTCACGT
TCGCTCGCGTATCGGTGATTCATTCTGCTAACCAGTAAGGCAACCCCGCCAGCCTAGCCGGGTCCTCAAC
GACAGGAGCACGATCATGCGCACCCGTGGGGCCGCCATGCCGGCGATAATGGCCTGCTTCTCGCCGAAAC
GTTTGGTGGCGGGACCAGTGACGAAGGCTTGAGCGAGGGCGTGCAAGATTCCGAATACCGCAAGCGACAG
GCCGATCATCGTCGCGCTCCAGCGAAAGCGGTCCTCGCCGAAAATGACCCAGAGCGCTGCCGGCACCTGT
CCTACGAGTTGCATGATAAAGAAGACAGTCATAAGTGCGGCGACGATAGTCATGCCCCGCGCCCACCGGA
AGGAGCTGACTGGGTTGAAGGCTCTCAAGGGCATCGGTCGAGATCCCGGTGCCTAATGAGTGAGCTAACT
TACATTAATTGCGTTGCGCTCACTGCCCGCTTTCCAGTCGGGAAACCTGTCGTGCCAGCTGCATTAATGA
ATCGGCCAACGCGCGGGGAGAGGCGGTTTGCGTATTGGGCGCCAGGGTGGTTTTTCTTTTCACCAGTGAG
ACGGGCAACAGCTGATTGCCCTTCACCGCCTGGCCCTGAGAGAGTTGCAGCAAGCGGTCCACGCTGGTTT
GCCCCAGCAGGCGAAAATCCTGTTTGATGGTGGTTAACGGCGGGATATAACATGAGCTGTCTTCGGTATC
GTCGTATCCCACTACCGAGATGTCCGCACCAACGCGCAGCCCGGACTCGGTAATGGCGCGCATTGCGCCC
AGCGCCATCTGATCGTTGGCAACCAGCATCGCAGTGGGAACGATGCCCTCATTCAGCATTTGCATGGTTT
GTTGAAAACCGGACATGGCACTCCAGTCGCCTTCCCGTTCCGCTATCGGCTGAATTTGATTGCGAGTGAG
ATATTTATGCCAGCCAGCCAGACGCAGACGCGCCGAGACAGAACTTAATGGGCCCGCTAACAGCGCGATT
TGCTGGTGACCCAATGCGACCAGATGCTCCACGCCCAGTCGCGTACCGTCTTCATGGGAGAAAATAATAC
TGTTGATGGGTGTCTGGTCAGAGACATCAAGAAATAACGCCGGAACATTAGTGCAGGCAGCTTCCACAGC
AATGGCATCCTGGTCATCCAGCGGATAGTTAATGATCAGCCCACTGACGCGTTGCGCGAGAAGATTGTGC
ACCGCCGCTTTACAGGCTTCGACGCCGCTTCGTTCTACCATCGACACCACCACGCTGGCACCCAGTTGAT
CGGCGCGAGATTTAATCGCCGCGACAATTTGCGACGGCGCGTGCAGGGCCAGACTGGAGGTGGCAACGCC
AATCAGCAACGACTGTTTGCCCGCCAGTTGTTGTGCCACGCGGTTGGGAATGTAATTCAGCTCCGCCATC
GCCGCTTCCACTTTTTCCCGCGTTTTCGCAGAAACGTGGCTGGCCTGGTTCACCACGCGGGAAACGGTCT
GATAAGAGACACCGGCATACTCTGCGACATCGTATAACGTTACTGGTTTCACATTCACCACCCTGAATTG
ACTCTCTTCCGGGCGCTATCATGCCATACCGCGAAAGGTTTTGCGCCATTCGATGGTGTCCGGGATCTCG
ACGCTCTCCCTTATGCGACTCCTGCATTAGGAAGCAGCCCAGTAGTAGGTTGAGGCCGTTGAGCACCGCC
GCCGCAAGGAATGGTGCATGCAAGGAGATGGCGCCCAACAGTCCCCCGGCCACGGGGCCTGCCACCATAC
CCACGCCGAAACAAGCGCTCATGAGCCCGAAGTGGCGAGCCCGATCTTCCCCATCGGTGATGTCGGCGAT
ATAGGCGCCAGCAACCGCACCTGTGGCGCCGGTGATGCCGGCCACGATGCGTCCGGCGTAGAGGATCGAG
ATCGATCTCGATCCCGCGAAATTAATACGACTCACTATAGGGGAATTGTGAGCGGATAACAATTCCCCTC
TAGAAATAATTTTGTTTAACTTTAAGAAGGAGATATACATATGTCGTACTACCATCACCATCACCATCAC
GATTACGATATCCCAACGACCGAAAACCTGTATTTTCAGGGCGCCATGGCTGATATCCAAGAACCGGTTA
CCGTTCTGCGTTGGGATTTTGAAGAAATTGTTGGTGAACAGAATGTTCAGGCACTGCCTGCAGAATGGAT
TGCAAGCAGCAAAGAAGGTATTGCCGTTGAACGTACCGAACAAGGTGGTCGTTGTCTGCATGTTTGGGTT
GATGCAGCAACCGGTCCGGGTAGCCGTAATATTCGTTATCGTCTGCCGGTTGATAAACTGCGTGGTCAGC
GTGTTCGTGTTAATGCACTGGTTCGTGCAAAAGGTGTTAGCCAGCCTCCGAAACCGTGGAATGGTATTAA
ATGTATGCTGCGTATTGAAAGCGGTGGTGAAATTCAGTGGCCTCAGCAGAATCTGCCTGGTGGTGATTTT
GATTGGCGTCCGATTCAGTTTGTTGTTGCAGTTCCGGATGATTGTCAGCAGGTTGATCTGATTGTTGGTC
TGGAAAATGTTACCGGTGATGCATGGTTTGATAACATTGCGGTTGAAGTGATCCCGAAAAAAAAGCTGAG
CAGCAACCATAAAGAAGTGTTTAAAGGTCATAATCTGCCTCGTCTGCGTGGTGCAATGATTGGTCCGCAT
GTTACCAATGCCGATCTGCTGGAATTTGGTAATGTTTGGAAAGCCAATCATATTCGCTGGCAGCTGATTT
GGAATGGTTTTCCGCATAGTCCGGCAGATAGCGCAACCCTGGATGAATATCGTCAGTGGCTGGATGGTGC
ACTGAAACGTCTGGAAGCAGCACTGCCGGTTTGTCGTGAAGCAGGTATTCTGGTTACCGTGGATCTGGCT
ACACCGCCTGGTGGCCGTAATGAAGCAAGCGAATGTCGTATTTTTCACGATCGCGAATTTCAGAAAGCCT
TTATTGACATCTGGGAAGATATTGCACGTCGTTTTGCAGATAGTGATGTTGTTTGGGGTTATGATCTGGT
TAATGAACCGGTTGAAGGTATGGTGCCGGATGGTCTGATGAATTGGCAGCGTCTGGCCGAAGAAACCGCA
CGTCGTGTGCGTGCAATTGATCAGAAACATGCAATTATCATTGAACCGGCACCGTGGGGTAGCCCGAGCA
GCATTGCTCTGCTGGATCCGATTGATGTTCCGGGTGTTGTTTATAGCGTTCATATGTATGTTCCGCATGC
ATTTACCCATCAGGGTGTTTATGATAATCCGGTGGGTATTGTTTATCCGGGTACAATTGATGGCAAATGG
TATGATCGTAATACCCTGCGTAAAGTTCTGGAACCGGTGCGTCGTTTTCAAGAAGAAAACGGGGTTCATA
TCTATATCGGTGAATTTAGCGCAATTCGTTGGGCACCAGCCGATAGCGCATGTCAGTATCTGAAAGATTG
CATCGAAATCTTCGAGGAATATGGTTGGGATTGGGCATATCATGCATTTCGTGAATGGGATGGTTGGAGC
GTTGAACATGGTCCGGATCGTAATGATCGCAATCGTACCGCAACACCGACCGATCGTGCCCTGCTGCTGC
GTAGCTGGTATGCAGAAAATGTGAAACCGCAGTTTAGCGACAAAAAGAAGGATTAACTCGAGCACCACCA
CCACCACCACTGAGATCCGGCTGCTAACAAAGCCCGAAAGGAAGCTGAGTTGGCTGCTGCCACCGCTGAG
CAATAACTAGCATAACCCCTTGGGGCCTCTAAACGGG
